>Addgene plasmid #163058 | pMOS016: roGFP2-Orp1 H2O2 oxidation sensor (cytosolic) | addgene full sequence | sequence record 325078 | Addgene NGS Result
GGGTCTCTCTGGTTAGACCAGATCTGAGCCTGGGAGCTCTCTGGCTAACTAGGGAACCCACTGCTTAAGC
CTCAATAAAGCTTGCCTTGAGTGCTTCAAGTAGTGTGTGCCCGTCTGTTGTGTGACTCTGGTAACTAGAG
ATCCCTCAGACCCTTTTAGTCAGTGTGGAAAATCTCTAGCAGTGGCGCCCGAACAGGGACTTGAAAGCGA
AAGGGAAACCAGAGGAGCTCTCTCGACGCAGGACTCGGCTTGCTGAAGCGCGCACGGCAAGAGGCGAGGG
GCGGCGACTGGTGAGTACGCCAAAAATTTTGACTAGCGGAGGCTAGAAGGAGAGAGATGGGTGCGAGAGC
GTCAGTATTAAGCGGGGGAGAATTAGATCGCGATGGGAAAAAATTCGGTTAAGGCCAGGGGGAAAGAAAA
AATATAAATTAAAACATATAGTATGGGCAAGCAGGGAGCTAGAACGATTCGCAGTTAATCCTGGCCTGTT
AGAAACATCAGAAGGCTGTAGACAAATACTGGGACAGCTACAACCATCCCTTCAGACAGGATCAGAAGAA
CTTAGATCATTATATAATACAGTAGCAACCCTCTATTGTGTGCATCAAAGGATAGAGATAAAAGACACCA
AGGAAGCTTTAGACAAGATAGAGGAAGAGCAAAACAAAAGTAAGACCACCGCACAGCAAGCGGCCGCTGA
TCTTCAGACCTGGAGGAGGAGATATGAGGGACAATTGGAGAAGTGAATTATATAAATATAAAGTAGTAAA
AATTGAACCATTAGGAGTAGCACCCACCAAGGCAAAGAGAAGAGTGGTGCAGAGAGAAAAAAGAGCAGTG
GGAATAGGAGCTTTGTTCCTTGGGTTCTTGGGAGCAGCAGGAAGCACTATGGGCGCAGCGTCAATGACGC
TGACGGTACAGGCCAGACAATTATTGTCTGGTATAGTGCAGCAGCAGAACAATTTGCTGAGGGCTATTGA
GGCGCAACAGCATCTGTTGCAACTCACAGTCTGGGGCATCAAGCAGCTCCAGGCAAGAATCCTGGCTGTG
GAAAGATACCTAAAGGATCAACAGCTCCTGGGGATTTGGGGTTGCTCTGGAAAACTCATTTGCACCACTG
CTGTGCCTTGGAATGCTAGTTGGAGTAATAAATCTCTGGAACAGATTTGGAATCACACGACCTGGATGGA
GTGGGACAGAGAAATTAACAATTACACAAGCTTAATACACTCCTTAATTGAAGAATCGCAAAACCAGCAA
GAAAAGAATGAACAAGAATTATTGGAATTAGATAAATGGGCAAGTTTGTGGAATTGGTTTAACATAACAA
ATTGGCTGTGGTATATAAAATTATTCATAATGATAGTAGGAGGCTTGGTAGGTTTAAGAATAGTTTTTGC
TGTACTTTCTATAGTGAATAGAGTTAGGCAGGGATATTCACCATTATCGTTTCAGACCCACCTCCCAACC
CCGAGGGGACCCTTGCGCCTTTTCCAAGGCAGCCCTGGGTTTGCGCAGGGACGCGGCTGCTCTGGGCGTG
GTTCCGGGAAACGCAGCGGCGCCGACCCTGGGTCTCGCACATTCTTCACGTCCGTTCGCAGCGTCACCCG
GATCTTCGCCGCTACCCTTGTGGGCCCCCCGGCGACGCTTCCTGCTCCGCCCCTAAGTCGGGAAGGTTCC
TTGCGGTTCGCGGCGTGCCGGACGTGACAAACGGAAGCCGCACGTCTCACTAGTACCCTCGCAGACGGAC
AGCGCCAGGGAGCAATGGCAGCGCGCCGACCGCGATGGGCTGTGGCCAATAGCGGCTGCTCAGCAGGGCG
CGCCGAGAGCAGCGGCCGGGAAGGGGCGGTGCGGGAGGCGGGGTGTGGGGCGGTAGTGTGGGCCCTGTTC
CTGCCCGCGCGGTGTTCCGCATTCTGCAAGCCTCCGGAGCGCACGTCGGCAGTCGGCTCCCTCGTTGACC
GAATCACCGACCTCTCTCCCCAGGGGGTACCACCATGGCCAAGCCTTTGTCTCAAGAAGAATCCACCCTC
ATTGAAAGAGCAACGGCTACAATCAACAGCATCCCCATCTCTGAAGACTACAGCGTCGCCAGCGCAGCTC
TCTCTAGCGACGGCCGCATCTTCACTGGTGTCAATGTATATCATTTTACTGGGGGACCTTGTGCAGAACT
CGTGGTGCTGGGCACTGCTGCTGCTGCGGCAGCTGGCAACCTGACTTGTATCGTCGCGATCGGAAATGAG
AACAGGGGCATCTTGAGCCCCTGCGGACGGTGCCGACAGGTGCTTCTCGATCTGCATCCTGGGATCAAAG
CCATAGTGAAGGACAGTGATGGACAGCCGACGGCAGTTGGGATTCGTGAATTGCTGCCCTCTGGTTATGT
GTGGGAGGGCCTGCAGCTGCAGTAGTAAGAATTCTAGATCTTGAGACAAATGGCAGTATTCATCCACAAT
TTTAAAAGAAAAGGGGGGATTGGGGGGTACAGTGCAGGGGAAAGAATAGTAGACATAATAGCAACAGACA
TACAAACTAAAGAATTACAAAAACAAATTACAAAAATTCAAAATTTTCGGGTTTATTACAGGGACAGCAG
AGATCCACTTTGGCGCCGGCTCGAGGGGGCCCGGGGTTATTAATAGTAATCAATTACGGGGTCATTAGTT
CATAGCCCATATATGGAGTTCCGCGTTACATAACTTACGGTAAATGGCCCGCCTGGCTGACCGCCCAACG
ACCCCCGCCCATTGACGTCAATAATGACGTATGTTCCCATAGTAACGCCAATAGGGACTTTCCATTGACG
TCAATGGGTGGAGTATTTACGGTAAACTGCCCACTTGGCAGTACATCAAGTGTATCATATGCCAAGTACG
CCCCCTATTGACGTCAATGACGGTAAATGGCCCGCCTGGCATTATGCCCAGTACATGACCTTATGGGACT
TTCCTACTTGGCAGTACATCTACGTATTAGTCATCGCTATTACCATGGTGATGCGGTTTTGGCAGTACAT
CAATGGGCGTGGATAGCGGTTTGACTCACGGGGATTTCCAAGTCTCCACCCCATTGACGTCAATGGGAGT
TTGTTTTGGCACCAAAATCAACGGGACTTTCCAAAATGTCGTAACAACTCCGCCCCATTGACGCAAATGG
GCGGTAGGCGTGTACGGTGGGAGGTCTATATAAGCAGAGCTCTCTGGCTAACTGTCGGGATCAACAAGTT
TGTACAAAAAAGCAGGCTTTAAAGGAACCAATTCAGTCGACTGGATCTGCGGCCGCATGGTGAGCAAGGG
CGAGGAGCTGTTCACCGGGGTGGTGCCCATCCTGGTCGAGCTGGACGGCGACGTAAACGGCCACAAGTTC
AGCGTGTCCGGCGAGGGCGAGGGCGATGCCACCTACGGCAAGCTGACCCTGAAGTTCATCTCCACCACCG
GCAAGCTGCCCGTGCCCTGGCCCACCCTCGTGACCACCCTGACCTACGGCGTGCAGTGCTTCAGCCGCTA
CCCCGACCACATGAAGCAGCACGACTTCTTCAAGTCCGCCATGCCCGAAGGCTACGTCCAGGAGCGCACC
ATCTTCTTCAAGGACGACGGCAACTACAAGACCCGCGCCGAGGTGAAGTTCGAGGGCGACACCCTGGTGA
ACCGCATCGAGCTGAAGGGCATCGACTTCAAGGAGGACGGCAACATCCTGGGGCACAAGCTGGAGTACAA
CTACAACTGCCACAACGTCTATATCATGGCCGACAAGCAGAAGAACGGCATCAAGGTGAACTTCAAGATC
CGCCACAACATCGAGGACGGCAGCGTGCAGCTCGCCGACCACTACCAGCAGAACACCCCCATCGGCGACG
GCCCCGTGCTGCTGCCCGACAACCACTACCTGAGCACCTGCTCCGCCCTGAGCAAAGACCCCAACGAGAA
GCGCGATCACATGGTCCTGCTGGAGTTCGTGACCGCCGCCGGGATCACTCTCGGCATGGACGAGCTGTAC
AAGACTAGTGGTGGTTCAGGTGGTGGTGGTTCAGGTGGTGGTGGTTCAGGTGGAGGAGGATCAGGAGGAG
GAGGATCAGGAGGAGGAGGATCAGGAGGAGAATTCGATATCTCAGAATTCTATAAGCTAGCACCTGTTGA
CAAGAAAGGCCAACCATTCCCCTTCGACCAATTAAAGGGAAAAGTGGTGCTTATCGTTAATGTTGCCTCC
AAATGTGGATTCACTCCTCAATACAAAGAACTAGAGGCCTTGTACAAACGTTATAAGGACGAAGGATTTA
CCATCATCGGGTTCCCATGCAACCAGTTTGGCCACCAAGAACCTGGCTCTGATGAAGAAATTGCCCAGTT
CTGCCAACTGAACTATGGCGTGACTTTCCCCATTATGAAAAAAATTGACGTTAATGGTGGCAATGAGGAC
CCTGTTTACAAGTTTTTGAAGAGCCAAAAATCCGGTATGTTGGGCTTGAGAGGTATCAAATGGAATTTTG
AAAAATTCTTAGTCGATAAAAAGGGTAAAGTGTACGAAAGATACTCTTCACTAACCAAACCTTCTTCGTT
GTCCGAAACCATCGAAGAACTTTTGAAAGAGGTGGAATAGTCTAGACCCAGCTTTCTTGTACAAAGTGGT
TGGTAAGCCTATCCCTAACCCTCTCCTCGGTCTCGATTCTACGTAGTAATGAGCTAGCGCTAACCGGTGG
CGCGTTAAGTCGACAATCAACCTCTGGATTACAAAATTTGTGAAAGATTGACTGGTATTCTTAACTATGT
TGCTCCTTTTACGCTATGTGGATACGCTGCTTTAATGCCTTTGTATCATGCTATTGCTTCCCGTATGGCT
TTCATTTTCTCCTCCTTGTATAAATCCTGGTTGCTGTCTCTTTATGAGGAGTTGTGGCCCGTTGTCAGGC
AACGTGGCGTGGTGTGCACTGTGTTTGCTGACGCAACCCCCACTGGTTGGGGCATTGCCACCACCTGTCA
GCTCCTTTCCGGGACTTTCGCTTTCCCCCTCCCTATTGCCACGGCGGAACTCATCGCCGCCTGCCTTGCC
CGCTGCTGGACAGGGGCTCGGCTGTTGGGCACTGACAATTCCGTGGTGTTGTCGGGGAAATCATCGTCCT
TTCCTTGGCTGCTCGCCTGTGTTGCCACCTGGATTCTGCGCGGGACGTCCTTCTGCTACGTCCCTTCGGC
CCTCAATCCAGCGGACCTTCCTTCCCGCGGCCTGCTGCCGGCTCTGCGGCCTCTTCCGCGTCTTCGCCTT
CGCCCTCAGACGAGTCGGATCTCCCTTTGGGCCGCCTCCCCGCGTCGACTTTAAGACCAATGACTTACAA
GGCAGCTGTAGATCTTAGCCACTTTTTAAAAGAAAAGGGGGGACTGGAAGGGCTAATTCACTCCCAACGA
AGACAAGATCTGCTTTTTGCTTGTACTGGGTCTCTCTGGTTAGACCAGATCTGAGCCTGGGAGCTCTCTG
GCTAACTAGGGAACCCACTGCTTAAGCCTCAATAAAGCTTGCCTTGAGTGCTTCAAGTAGTGTGTGCCCG
TCTGTTGTGTGACTCTGGTAACTAGAGATCCCTCAGACCCTTTTAGTCAGTGTGGAAAATCTCTAGCAGT
ACGTATAGTAGTTCATGTCATCTTATTATTCAGTATTTATAACTTGCAAAGAAATGAATATCAGAGAGTG
AGAGGAACTTGTTTATTGCAGCTTATAATGGTTACAAATAAAGCAATAGCATCACAAATTTCACAAATAA
AGCATTTTTTTCACTGCATTCTAGTTGTGGTTTGTCCAAACTCATCAATGTATCTTATCATGTCTGGCTC
TAGCTATCCCGCCCCTAACTCCGCCCATCCCGCCCCTAACTCCGCCCAGTTCCGCCCATTCTCCGCCCCA
TGGCTGACTAATTTTTTTTATTTATGCAGAGGCCGAGGCCGCCTCGGCCTCTGAGCTATTCCAGAAGTAG
TGAGGAGGCTTTTTTGGAGGCCTAGGGACGTACCCAATTCGCCCTATAGTGAGTCGTATTACGCGCGCTC
ACTGGCCGTCGTTTTACAACGTCGTGACTGGGAAAACCCTGGCGTTACCCAACTTAATCGCCTTGCAGCA
CATCCCCCTTTCGCCAGCTGGCGTAATAGCGAAGAGGCCCGCACCGATCGCCCTTCCCAACAGTTGCGCA
GCCTGAATGGCGAATGGG
[124 nt withheld, positions 6179-6302]
C
[91 nt withheld, positions 6304-6394]
A
[49 nt withheld, positions 6396-6444]
CCTTTGACGTTGGAGTCCACGTTCTTT
[37 nt withheld, positions 6472-6508]
ACCCTATCTCGGTCTATTCTTTTGATTTATAAGGGATTTTGCCGATTTCGGCCTATTGGTTAAAAAATGA
GCTGATTTAACAAAAATTTAACGCGAATTTTAACAAAATATTAACGCTTACAATTTAGGTGGCACTTTTC
GGGGAAATGTGCGCGGAACCCCTATTTGTTTATTTTTCTAAATACATTCAAATATGTATCCGCTCATGAG
ACAATAACCCTGATAAATGCTTCAATAATATTGAAAAAGGAAGAGTATGAGTATTCAACATTTCCGTGTC
GCCCTTATTCCCTTTTTTGCGGCATTTTGCCTTCCTGTTTTTGCTCACCCAGAAACGCTGGTGAAAGTAA
AAGATGCTGAAGATCAGTTGGGTGCACGAGTGGGTTACATCGAACTGGATCTCAACAGCGGTAAGATCCT
TGAGAGTTTTCGCCCCGAAGAACGTTTTCCAATGATGAGCACTTTTAAAGTTCTGCTATGTGGCGCGGTA
TTATCCCGTATTGACGCCGGGCAAGAGCAACTCGGTCGCCGCATACACTATTCTCAGAATGACTTGGTTG
AGTACTCACCAGTCACAGAAAAGCATCTTACGGATGGCATGACAGTAAGAGAATTATGCAGTGCTGCCAT
AACCATGAGTGATAACACTGCGGCCAACTTACTTCTGACAACGATCGGAGGACCGAAGGAGCTAACCGCT
TTTTTGCACAACATGGGGGATCATGTAACTCGCCTTGATCGTTGGGAACCGGAGCTGAATGAAGCCATAC
CAAACGACGAGCGTGACACCACGATGCCTGTAGCAATGGCAACAACGTTGCGCAAACTATTAACTGGCGA
ACTACTTACTCTAGCTTCCCGGCAACAATTAATAGACTGGATGGAGGCGGATAAAGTTGCAGGACCACTT
CTGCGCTCGGCCCTTCCGGCTGGCTGGTTTATTGCTGATAAATCTGGAGCCGGTGAGCGTGGGTCTCGCG
GTATCATTGCAGCACTGGGGCCAGATGGTAAGCCCTCCCGTATCGTAGTTATCTACACGACGGGGAGTCA
GGCAACTATGGATGAACGAAATAGACAGATCGCTGAGATAGGTGCCTCACTGATTAAGCATTGGTAACTG
TCAGACCAAGTTTACTCATATATACTTTAGATTGATTTAAAACTTCATTTTTAATTTAAAAGGATCTAGG
TGAAGATCCTTTTTGATAATCTCATGACCAAAATCCCTTAACGTGAGTTTTCGTTCCACTGAGCGTCAGA
CCCCGTAGAAAAGATCAAAGGATCTTCTTGAGATCCTTTTTTTCTGCGCGTAATCTGCTGCTTGCAAACA
AAAAAACCACCGCTACCAGCGGTGGTTTGTTTGCCGGATCAAGAGCTACCAACTCTTTTTCCGAAGGTAA
CTGGCTTCAGCAGAGCGCAGATACCAAATACTGTTCTTCTAGTGTAGCCGTAGTTAGGCCACCACTTCAA
GAACTCTGTAGCACCGCCTACATACCTCGCTCTGCTAATCCTGTTACCAGTGGCTGCTGCCAGTGGCGAT
AAGTCGTGTCTTACCGGGTTGGACTCAAGACGATAGTTACCGGATAAGGCGCAGCGGTCGGGCTGAACGG
GGGGTTCGTGCACACAGCCCAGCTTGGAGCGAACGACCTACACCGAACTGAGATACCTACAGCGTGAGCT
ATGAGAAAGCGCCACGCTTCCCGAAGGGAGAAAGGCGGACAGGTATCCGGTAAGCGGCAGGGTCGGAACA
GGAGAGCGCACGAGGGAGCTTCCAGGGGGAAACGCCTGGTATCTTTATAGTCCTGTCGGGTTTCGCCACC
TCTGACTTGAGCGTCGATTTTTGTGATGCTCGTCAGGGGGGCGGAGCCTATGGAAAAACGCCAGCAACGC
GGCCTTTTTACGGTTCCTGGCCTTTTGCTGGCCTTTTGCTCACATGTTCTTTCCTGCGTTATCCCCTGAT
TCTGTGGATAACCGTATTACCGCCTTTGAGTGAGCTGATACCGCTCGCCGCAGCCGAACGACCGAGCGCA
GCGAGTCAGTGAGCGAGGAAGCGGAAGAGCGCCCAATACGCAAACCGCCTCTCCCCGCGCGTTGGCCGAT
TCATTAATGCAGCTGGCACGACAGGTTTCCCGACTGGAAAGCGGGCAGTGAGCGCAACGCAATTAATGTG
AGTTAGCTCACTCATTAGGCACCCCAGGCTTTACACTTTATGCTTCCGGCTCGTATGTTGTGTGGAATTG
TGAGCGGATAACAATTTCACACAGGAAACAGCTATGACCATGATTACGCCAAGCGCGCAATTAACCCTCA
CTAAAGGGAACAAAAGCTGGAGCTGCAAGCTTAATGTAGTCTTATGCAATACTCTTGTAGTCTTGCAACA
TGGTAACGATGAGTTAGCAACATGCCTTACAAGGAGAGAAAAAGCACCGTGCATGCCGATTGGTGGAAGT
AAGGTGGTACGATCGTGCCTTATTAGGAAGGCAACAGACGGGTCTGACATGGATTGGACGAACCACTGAA
TTGCCGCATTGCAGAGATATTGTATTTAAGTGCCTAGCTCGATACATAAAC
Features (pLannotate 1.2.2; 32 found; start..end, strand, type, name):
      1..181     +  LTR            5' LTR (truncated): truncated 5' long terminal repeat (LTR) from HIV-1
    228..353     +  misc_feature   HIV-1 Ψ: packaging signal of human immunodeficiency virus type 1
    337..700     +  CDS            HIV-1 gag (fragment): gag protein from human immunodeficiency virus 1; gag
    846..1079    +  misc_feature   RRE: The Rev response element (RRE) of HIV-1 allows for Rev-dependent mRNA export from the nucleus to the cytoplasm.
   1456..1482    +  CDS            Rev (fragment): human immunodeficiency virus 1 (HIV-1) Rev protein; rev; enhances nuclear export of unspliced and incompletely spliced viral mRNAs
   1483..1983    +  promoter       hPGK promoter: human phosphoglycerate kinase 1 promoter
   1995..2390    +  CDS            BSD: blasticidin S deaminase; Aspergillus terreus BSD; confers resistance to blasticidin
   2450..2567    +  misc_feature   cPPT/CTS: central polypurine tract and central termination sequence of HIV-1
   2684..2987    +  enhancer       CMV enhancer: human cytomegalovirus immediate early enhancer
   2988..3191    +  promoter       CMV promoter: human cytomegalovirus (CMV) immediate early promoter
   3214..3238    +  protein_bind   attB1: mutant version of attB; recombination site for the Gateway® BP reaction BP Clonase™
   3277..3993    +  CDS            EGFP: the original enhanced GFP (Yang et al., 1996) mammalian codon-optimized
   4099..4587    +  CDS            HYR1: GPX3_YEAST - Also known as GPX3 From Saccharomyces cerevisiae (strain ATCC 204508 / S288c) (Baker's yeast).
   4596..4620    -  protein_bind   attB2: mutant version of attB; recombination site for the Gateway® BP reaction BP Clonase™
   4622..4663    +  CDS            V5 tag: epitope tag from simian virus 5
   4705..5293    +  misc_feature   WPRE: woodchuck hepatitis virus posttranscriptional regulatory element
   5344..5363    +  misc_feature   cPPT/CTS (fragment): central polypurine tract and central termination sequence of HIV-1
   5365..5598    +  LTR            3' LTR (ΔU3): self-inactivating 3' long terminal repeat (LTR) from HIV-1
   5676..5797    +  polyA_signal   SV40 poly(A) signal: SV40 polyadenylation signal
   5837..5972    +  rep_origin     SV40 ori: SV40 origin of replication
   5993..6011    -  promoter       T7 promoter: promoter for bacteriophage T7 RNA polymerase
   6019..6174    +  CDS            lacZα (fragment): LacZα fragment of β-galactosidase; lacZ fragment
   6179..6607    +  rep_origin     f1 ori (sequence partly withheld): f1 bacteriophage origin of replication; arrow indicates direction of (+) strand synthesis
   6660..6764    +  promoter       AmpR promoter: bla
   6765..7625    +  CDS            AmpR: β-lactamase; bla; confers resistance to ampicillin, carbenicillin, and related antibiotics
   7796..8384    +  rep_origin     ori: high-copy-number ColE1/pMB1/pBR322/pUC origin of replication
   8567..8659    +  CDS            lacI (fragment): lac repressor; lacI; The lac repressor binds to the lac operator to inhibit transcription in E. coli. This inhibition can be relieved by adding lactose or isopropyl-β-D-thiogalactopyranoside (IPTG).
   8672..8693    +  protein_bind   CAP binding site: CAP binding activates transcription in the presence of cAMP. E. coli catabolite activator protein
   8708..8738    +  promoter       lac promoter: promoter for the E. coli lac operon
   8746..8762    +  protein_bind   lac operator: The lac repressor binds to the lac operator to inhibit transcription in E. coli. This inhibition can be relieved by adding lactose or isopropyl-β-D-thiogalactopyranoside (IPTG). lac repressor encoded by lacI
   8807..8825    +  promoter       T3 promoter: promoter for bacteriophage T3 RNA polymerase
   8853..9079    +  promoter       RSV promoter: Rous sarcoma virus enhancer/promoter
