[The description below was written by a language model from this plasmid's Addgene catalogue record and pLannotate feature annotations shown in this document.]
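Description:
pMOS016 is a lentiviral mammalian expression plasmid built on the pLX304 Gateway destination backbone, carrying the genetically encoded hydrogen peroxide sensor roGFP2-Orp1 for cytosolic expression. In bacteria it is maintained through a high-copy ColE1/pUC-type origin and ampicillin resistance (bla); an f1 origin and remnants of a lac/T3/T7 cloning region are also present. The viral portion has the layout of a self-inactivating HIV-1 transfer vector. An RSV promoter sits upstream of a truncated 5' LTR across the circular junction, followed by the Ψ packaging signal with a gag fragment, the Rev response element, a cPPT/CTS, WPRE and a ΔU3 3' LTR. An SV40 polyadenylation signal and SV40 origin lie just outside the LTR. Within the proviral region, a human PGK promoter drives blasticidin S deaminase, allowing blasticidin selection of transduced cells.

The sensor sits between attB1 and attB2 sites left by Gateway recombination and is transcribed from the CMV enhancer/promoter. The annotation software labels its first part as EGFP, which corresponds to the redox-sensitive GFP variant roGFP2. The second part matches yeast HYR1/GPX3, the thiol peroxidase also known as Orp1. In this fusion, Orp1 is oxidised by H2O2 and relays that oxidation to the engineered cysteines of roGFP2, shifting its excitation properties to give a ratiometric readout. A V5 epitope coding sequence from the backbone lies just past attB2, but the record does not say whether it is translated in frame with the sensor. No targeting signal is annotated, consistent with the cytosolic designation. The associated work used such constructs for multiplexed optical recordings of cellular physiology in arrayed cell islands. The sequenced record (9,079 nt) is smaller than the sum of the listed backbone and insert sizes, as expected when the Gateway cassette is replaced.
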