Addgene plasmid #163058: pMOS016: roGFP2-Orp1 H2O2 oxidation sensor (cytosolic)
Purpose: roGFP2-Orp1 H2O2 oxidation sensor (cytosolic)
Depositing lab: Adam Cohen. Depositing organization: Harvard University. Publication: Multiplexed Optical Sensors in Arrayed Islands of Cells for multimodal recordings of cellular physiology. Werley CA, Boccardo S, Rigamonti A, Hansson EM, Cohen AE. Nat Commun. 2020 Aug 4;11(1):3881. doi: 10.1038/s41467-020-17607-5. PubMed 32753572.
Backbone
  Vector backbone: pLX304
  Backbone size w/o insert (bp): 9377
  Vector type: Mammalian Expression, Lentiviral
  Selectable markers: Blasticidin
Growth in bacteria
  Bacterial resistance: Ampicillin, 100 μg/mL
  Growth temperature: 30°C
  Growth strain: NEB Stable
  Copy number: High Copy
Gene/Insert
  Gene/Insert name: roGFP2-Orp1
  Species: Synthetic
  Insert size (bp): 1314
  Promoter: CMV
  Cloning method: Gateway Cloning
  Sequencing primers: 5′ CMV-F; 3′ WPRE-R
Resource information
  A portion of this plasmid was derived from a plasmid made by: Tobias Dick
Terms and licenses: Academic/Nonprofit Terms; Industry Terms: Not Available to Industry
Depositor comments: Please see PMID: 19755417 for original reporter gene characterization.
How to cite: pMOS016: roGFP2-Orp1 H2O2 oxidation sensor (cytosolic) was a gift from Adam Cohen (Addgene plasmid # 163058 ; http://n2t.net/addgene:163058 ; RRID:Addgene_163058)
