>Addgene plasmid #163058 | pMOS016: roGFP2-Orp1 H2O2 oxidation sensor (cytosolic) | depositor partial sequence | sequence record 315852 | roGFP2-Orp1
ATGGTGAGCAAGGGCGAGGAGCTGTTCACCGGGGTGGTGCCCATCCTGGTCGAGCTGGACGGCGACGTAA
ACGGCCACAAGTTCAGCGTGTCCGGCGAGGGCGAGGGCGATGCCACCTACGGCAAGCTGACCCTGAAGTT
CATCTCCACCACCGGCAAGCTGCCCGTGCCCTGGCCCACCCTCGTGACCACCCTGACCTACGGCGTGCAG
TGCTTCAGCCGCTACCCCGACCACATGAAGCAGCACGACTTCTTCAAGTCCGCCATGCCCGAAGGCTACG
TCCAGGAGCGCACCATCTTCTTCAAGGACGACGGCAACTACAAGACCCGCGCCGAGGTGAAGTTCGAGGG
CGACACCCTGGTGAACCGCATCGAGCTGAAGGGCATCGACTTCAAGGAGGACGGCAACATCCTGGGGCAC
AAGCTGGAGTACAACTACAACTGCCACAACGTCTATATCATGGCCGACAAGCAGAAGAACGGCATCAAGG
TGAACTTCAAGATCCGCCACAACATCGAGGACGGCAGCGTGCAGCTCGCCGACCACTACCAGCAGAACAC
CCCCATCGGCGACGGCCCCGTGCTGCTGCCCGACAACCACTACCTGAGCACCTGCTCCGCCCTGAGCAAA
GACCCCAACGAGAAGCGCGATCACATGGTCCTGCTGGAGTTCGTGACCGCCGCCGGGATCACTCTCGGCA
TGGACGAGCTGTACAAGACTAGTGGTGGTTCAGGTGGTGGTGGTTCAGGTGGTGGTGGTTCAGGTGGAGG
AGGATCAGGAGGAGGAGGATCAGGAGGAGGAGGATCAGGAGGAGAATTCGATATCTCAGAATTCTATAAG
CTAGCACCTGTTGACAAGAAAGGCCAACCATTCCCCTTCGACCAATTAAAGGGAAAAGTGGTGCTTATCG
TTAATGTTGCCTCCAAATGTGGATTCACTCCTCAATACAAAGAACTAGAGGCCTTGTACAAACGTTATAA
GGACGAAGGATTTACCATCATCGGGTTCCCATGCAACCAGTTTGGCCACCAAGAACCTGGCTCTGATGAA
GAAATTGCCCAGTTCTGCCAACTGAACTATGGCGTGACTTTCCCCATTATGAAAAAAATTGACGTTAATG
GTGGCAATGAGGACCCTGTTTACAAGTTTTTGAAGAGCCAAAAATCCGGTATGTTGGGCTTGAGAGGTAT
CAAATGGAATTTTGAAAAATTCTTAGTCGATAAAAAGGGTAAAGTGTACGAAAGATACTCTTCACTAACC
AAACCTTCTTCGTTGTCCGAAACCATCGAAGAACTTTTGAAAGAGGTGGAATAG
